Addgene plasmid #17114: M38 TOP-dGFP
Depositing lab: Randall Moon. Depositing organization: University of Washington.
Backbone
  Vector backbone: pCS2+
  Backbone size w/o insert (bp): 4000
Growth in bacteria
  Bacterial resistance: Ampicillin, 100 μg/mL
  Growth temperature: 37°C
  Growth strain: DH5alpha
  Copy number: Unknown
Gene/Insert
  Gene/Insert name: Tcf/Lef sites (alt name: beta catenin reporter)
  Insert size (bp): 1000
  Entrez Gene: Ctnnb1 (a.k.a. Bfc, Catnb, Mesc)
  Tag / fusion protein: GFP (C terminal on insert)
  Cloning method: Restriction Enzyme
  Sequencing primers: 5′ SP6; 3′ EBV rev
Resource information
  A portion of this plasmid was derived from a plasmid made by: The promoter was from Hans Clevers' construct, TOPFLASH.
Terms and licenses: Academic/Nonprofit Terms; Industry Terms: Not Available to Industry
Depositor comments: Description: This is a destabilized GFP under the control of a beta-catenin responsive promoter. A 358-bp promoter/enhancer region of TOPFLASH, containing 4 consensus Lef binding sites and a minimal promoter, was amplified by PCR. The 94-bp minimal promoter is derived from the mouse cFos gene (Accession No. AF332140), starting 38 bp 5. The full sequence provided by the depositing lab was created by piecing together various sequences, and is not exact. It should be used as a guide only. TCF/LEF optimal sequence - cctttgatcttacc
How to cite: M38 TOP-dGFP was a gift from Randall Moon (Addgene plasmid # 17114 ; http://n2t.net/addgene:17114 ; RRID:Addgene_17114)
