[The description below was written by a language model from this plasmid's Addgene catalogue record and pLannotate feature annotations shown in this document.]
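Description:
M38 TOP-dGFP is a fluorescent reporter of Wnt/β-catenin signalling built in the pCS2+ backbone, a small expression vector used in vertebrate cells and embryos. It is propagated in E. coli through a high-copy ColE1/pUC-type origin with ampicillin selection (AmpR, driven by its own bla promoter). It also carries an f1 phage origin and remnants of the lac region (lac promoter/operator, CAP site, and lacI and lacZα fragments) inherited from the parental cloning vector. SP6, T7 and T3 phage promoters flank the cloning region, as is usual for pCS2+ derivatives.

According to the depositor, a 358-bp promoter/enhancer region taken from the TOPFLASH reporter drives the payload. This region contains four consensus Tcf/Lef binding sites placed upstream of a 94-bp minimal promoter from the mouse cFos gene. The annotation software does not recognise this element, so it is absent from the feature table; it presumably lies in the unannotated stretch upstream of the reporter. Downstream sits d2EGFP, an EGFP fused to the degradation domain of mouse ornithine decarboxylase, which gives a half-life of about two hours. SV40 polyadenylation signals are annotated on both sides of the cassette.

When nuclear β-catenin associates with Tcf/Lef factors bound at the sites, transcription is activated and cells fluoresce. Because the GFP is short-lived, the signal follows current pathway activity rather than accumulating over time. The Ctnnb1 entry in the catalogue refers to the pathway being reported, not to an encoded gene, and GFP is the reporter itself rather than a tag on another protein. The depositor cautions that its own assembled sequence is approximate; the feature table here comes from a separate 4,341-nt repository sequencing result.
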