Features (pLannotate 1.2.2; 16 found; start..end, strand, type, name):
      1..135     +  polyA_signal   SV40 poly(A) signal: SV40 polyadenylation signal
    333..351     +  promoter       SP6 promoter: promoter for bacteriophage SP6 RNA polymerase
    389..428     +  misc_feature   MCS (fragment): multiple cloning site
    442..1287    +  CDS            d2EGFP: EGFP destabilized by fusion to residues 422-461 of mouse ornithine decarboxylase, giving an in vivo half-life of ~2 hours mammalian codon-optimized
   1320..1338    -  promoter       T7 promoter: promoter for bacteriophage T7 RNA polymerase
   1343..1477    -  polyA_signal   SV40 poly(A) signal: SV40 polyadenylation signal
   1590..1608    -  promoter       T3 promoter: promoter for bacteriophage T3 RNA polymerase
   1653..1669    -  protein_bind   lac operator: The lac repressor binds to the lac operator to inhibit transcription in E. coli. This inhibition can be relieved by adding lactose or isopropyl-β-D-thiogalactopyranoside (IPTG). lac repressor encoded by lacI
   1677..1707    -  promoter       lac promoter: promoter for the E. coli lac operon
   1722..1743    -  protein_bind   CAP binding site: CAP binding activates transcription in the presence of cAMP. E. coli catabolite activator protein
   1756..1848    -  CDS            lacI (fragment): lac repressor; lacI; The lac repressor binds to the lac operator to inhibit transcription in E. coli. This inhibition can be relieved by adding lactose or isopropyl-β-D-thiogalactopyranoside (IPTG).
   2031..2619    -  rep_origin     ori: high-copy-number ColE1/pMB1/pBR322/pUC origin of replication
   2790..3650    -  CDS            AmpR: β-lactamase; bla; confers resistance to ampicillin, carbenicillin, and related antibiotics
   3651..3755    -  promoter       AmpR promoter: bla
   3808..4236    -  rep_origin     f1 ori (sequence partly withheld): f1 bacteriophage origin of replication; arrow indicates direction of (+) strand synthesis
   4241..4307    -  CDS            lacZα (fragment): LacZα fragment of β-galactosidase; lacZ fragment
>Addgene plasmid #17114 | M38 TOP-dGFP | addgene full sequence | sequence record 241972 | Addgene NGS Result
AACTTGTTTATTGCAGCTTATAATGGTTACAAATAAAGCAATAGCATCACAAATTTCACAAATAAAGCAT
TTTTTTCACTGCATTCTAGTTGTGGTTTGTCCAAACTCATCAATGTATCTTATCATGTCTGGATCCTCTA
GAGTCGACCTGCAGCCCAAGCTATCAAAGGGGGTAAGATCAAAGGGGGTAAGATCAAAGGGGGTAAGATC
AAAGGAGGAGCTTCAGTCGACCCCAGTGACGTAGGAAGTCCATCCATTCACAGCGCTTCTATAAAGGCGC
CAGCTGAGGCGCCTACTACTCCAACCGCGACTGCAGCGAGCAACTAAGCTTGATTTAGGTGACACTATAG
AATACAAGCTACTTGTTCTTTTTGCAGGATCCCATCGATTCGAATTCTGCAGTCGACGGTACCGCGGGCC
CGGGATCCACCGGTCGCCACCATGGTGAGCAAGGGCGAGGAGCTGTTCACCGGGGTGGTGCCCATCCTGG
TCGAGCTGGACGGCGACGTAAACGGCCACAAGTTCAGCGTGTCCGGCGAGGGCGAGGGCGATGCCACCTA
CGGCAAGCTGACCCTGAAGTTCATCTGCACCACCGGCAAGCTGCCCGTGCCCTGGCCCACCCTCGTGACC
ACCCTGACCTACGGCGTGCAGTGCTTCAGCCGCTACCCCGACCACATGAAGCAGCACGACTTCTTCAAGT
CCGCCATGCCCGAAGGCTACGTCCAGGAGCGCACCATCTTCTTCAAGGACGACGGCAACTACAAGACCCG
CGCCGAGGTGAAGTTCGAGGGCGACACCCTGGTGAACCGCATCGAGCTGAAGGGCATCGACTTCAAGGAG
GACGGCAACATCCTGGGGCACAAGCTGGAGTACAACTACAACAGCCACAACGTCTATATCATGGCCGACA
AGCAGAAGAACGGCATCAAGGTGAACTTCAAGATCCGCCACAACATCGAGGACGGCAGCGTGCAGCTCGC
CGACCACTACCAGCAGAACACCCCCATCGGCGACGGCCCCGTGCTGCTGCCCGACAACCACTACCTGAGC
ACCCAGTCCGCCCTGAGCAAAGACCCCAACGAGAAGCGCGATCACATGGTCCTGCTGGAGTTCGTGACCG
CCGCCGGGATCACTCTCGGCATGGACGAGCTGTACAAGAAGCTTAGCCATGGCTTCCCGCCGGAGGTGGA
GGAGCAGGATGATGGCACGCTGCCCATGTCTTGTGCCCAGGAGAGCGGGATGGACCGTCACCCTGCAGCC
TGTGCTTCTGCTAGGATCAATGTGTAGGCGGCCCCTCTCGAGCCTCTAGATTCTGCAGCCCTATAGTGAG
TCGTATTACGTAGATCCAGACATGATAAGATACATTGATGAGTTTGGACAAACCACAACTAGAATGCAGT
GAAAAAAATGCTTTATTTGTGAAATTTGTGATGCTATTGCTTTATTTGTAACCATTATAAGCTGCAATAA
ACAAGTTAACAACAACAATTGCATTCATTTTATGTTTCAGGTTCAGGGGGAGGTGTGGGAGGTTTTTTAA
TTCGCGGCCGCGGCGCCAATGCATTGGGCCCGGTACCCAGCTTTTGTTCCCTTTAGTGAGGGTTAATTGC
GCGCTTGGCGTAATCATGGTCATAGCTGTTTCCTGTGTGAAATTGTTATCCGCTCACAATTCCACACAAC
ATACGAGCCGGGAGCATAAAGTGTAAAGCCTGGGGTGCCTAATGAGTGAGCTAACTCACATTAATTGCGT
TGCGCTCACTGCCCGCTTTCCAGTCGGGAAACCTGTCGTGCCAGCTGCATTAATGAATCGGCCAACGCGC
GGGGAGAGGCGGTTTGCGTATTGGGCGCTCTTCCGCTTCCTCGCTCACTGACTCGCTGCGCTCGGTCGTT
CGGCTGCGGCGAGCGGTATCAGCTCACTCAAAGGCGGTAATACGGTTATCCACAGAATCAGGGGATAACG
CAGGAAAGAACATGTGAGCAAAAGGCCAGCAAAAGGCCAGGAACCGTAAAAAGGCCGCGTTGCTGGCGTT
TTTCCATAGGCTCCGCCCCCCTGACGAGCATCACAAAAATCGACGCTCAAGTCAGAGGTGGCGAAACCCG
ACAGGACTATAAAGATACCAGGCGTTTCCCCCTGGAAGCTCCCTCGTGCGCTCTCCTGTTCCGACCCTGC
CGCTTACCGGATACCTGTCCGCCTTTCTCCCTTCGGGAAGCGTGGCGCTTTCTCATAGCTCACGCTGTAG
GTATCTCAGTTCGGTGTAGGTCGTTCGCTCCAAGCTGGGCTGTGTGCACGAACCCCCCGTTCAGCCCGAC
CGCTGCGCCTTATCCGGTAACTATCGTCTTGAGTCCAACCCGGTAAGACACGACTTATCGCCACTGGCAG
CAGCCACTGGTAACAGGATTAGCAGAGCGAGGTATGTAGGCGGTGCTACAGAGTTCTTGAAGTGGTGGCC
TAACTACGGCTACACTAGAAGAACAGTATTTGGTATCTGCGCTCTGCTGAAGCCAGTTACCTTCGGAAAA
AGAGTTGGTAGCTCTTGATCCGGCAAACAAACCACCGCTGGTAGCGGTGGTTTTTTTGTTTGCAAGCAGC
AGATTACGCGCAGAAAAAAAGGATCTCAAGAAGATCCTTTGATCTTTTCTACGGGGTCTGACGCTCAGTG
GAACGAAAACTCACGTTAAGGGATTTTGGTCATGAGATTATCAAAAAGGATCTTCACCTAGATCCTTTTA
AATTAAAAATGAAGTTTTAAATCAATCTAAAGTATATATGAGTAAACTTGGTCTGACAGTTACCAATGCT
TAATCAGTGAGGCACCTATCTCAGCGATCTGTCTATTTCGTTCATCCATAGTTGCCTGACTCCCCGTCGT
GTAGATAACTACGATACGGGAGGGCTTACCATCTGGCCCCAGTGCTGCAATGATACCGCGAGACCCACGC
TCACCGGCTCCAGATTTATCAGCAATAAACCAGCCAGCCGGAAGGGCCGAGCGCAGAAGTGGTCCTGCAA
CTTTATCCGCCTCCATCCAGTCTATTAATTGTTGCCGGGAAGCTAGAGTAAGTAGTTCGCCAGTTAATAG
TTTGCGCAACGTTGTTGCCATTGCTACAGGCATCGTGGTGTCACGCTCGTCGTTTGGTATGGCTTCATTC
AGCTCCGGTTCCCAACGATCAAGGCGAGTTACATGATCCCCCATGTTGTGCAAAAAAGCGGTTAGCTCCT
TCGGTCCTCCGATCGTTGTCAGAAGTAAGTTGGCCGCAGTGTTATCACTCATGGTTATGGCAGCACTGCA
TAATTCTCTTACTGTCATGCCATCCGTAAGATGCTTTTCTGTGACTGGTGAGTACTCAACCAAGTCATTC
TGAGAATAGTGTATGCGGCGACCGAGTTGCTCTTGCCCGGCGTCAATACGGGATAATACCGCGCCACATA
GCAGAACTTTAAAAGTGCTCATCATTGGAAAACGTTCTTCGGGGCGAAAACTCTCAAGGATCTTACCGCT
GTTGAGATCCAGTTCGATGTAACCCACTCGTGCACCCAACTGATCTTCAGCATCTTTTACTTTCACCAGC
GTTTCTGGGTGAGCAAAAACAGGAAGGCAAAATGCCGCAAAAAAGGGAATAAGGGCGACACGGAAATGTT
GAATACTCATACTCTTCCTTTTTCAATATTATTGAAGCATTTATCAGGGTTATTGTCTCATGAGCGGATA
CATATTTGAATGTATTTAGAAAAATAAACAAATAGGGGTTCCGCGCACATTTCCCCGAAAAGTGCCACCT
AAATTGTAAGCGTTAATATTTTGTTAAAATTCGCGTTAAATTTTTGTTAAATCAGCTCATTTTTTAACCA
ATAGGCCGAAATCGGCAAAATCCCTTATAAATCAAAAGAATAGACCGAGATAGGGT
[37 nt withheld, positions 3907-3943]
AAAGAACGTGGACTCCAACGTCAAAGG
[49 nt withheld, positions 3971-4019]
T
[91 nt withheld, positions 4021-4111]
G
[124 nt withheld, positions 4113-4236]
CCCATTCGCCATTCAGGCTGCGCAACTGTTGGGAAGGGCGATCGGTGCGGGCCTCTTCGCTATTACGCCA
GTCGAGTGAAACATAAATGGAATGCAATTGTTGTT
