>Addgene plasmid #17114 | M38 TOP-dGFP | addgene partial sequence | sequence record 55288 | EGFP-C 5'-CATGGTCCTGCTGGAGTTCGTG-3'
CAAGAAGCTTAGCCATGGCTTCCCGCCGGAGGTGGAGGAGCAGGATGATGGCACGCTGCCCATGTCTTGT
GCCCAGGAGAGCGGGATGGACCGTCACCCTGCAGCCTGTGCTTCTGCTAGGATCAATGTGTAGGCGGCCC
CTCTCGAGCCTCTAGATTCTGCAGCCCTATAGTGAGTCGTATTACGTAGATCCAGACATGATAAGATACA
TTGATGAGTTTGGACAAACCACAACTAGAATGCAGTGAAAAAAATGCTTTATTTGTGAAATTTGTGATGC
TATTGCTTTATTTGTAACCATTATAAGCTGCAATAAACAAGTTAACAACAACAATTGCATTCATTTTATG
TTTCAGGTTCAGGGGGAGGTGTGGGAGGTTTTTTAATTCGCGGCCGCGGCGCCAATGCATTGGGCCCGGT
ACCCAGCTTTTGTTCCCTTTAGTGAGGGTTAATTGCGCGCTTGGCGTAATCATGGTCATAGCTGTTTCCT
GTGTGAAATTGTTATCCGCTCACAATTCCACACAACATACGAGCCGGGAGCATAAAGTGTAAAGCCTGGG
GTGCCTAATGAGTGAGCTAACTCACATTAATTGCGTTGCGCTCACTGCCCGCTTTCCAGTCGGGAAACCT
GTCGTGCCAGCTGCATTAATGAATCGGCCAACGCGCGGGGAGAGGCGGTTTGCGTATTGGGCGCTCTTCC
GCTTCCTCGCTCACTGACTCGCTGCGCTCGGTCGTTCGGCTGCGGCGAGCGGTATCAGCTCACTCAAA
