>Addgene plasmid #17114 | M38 TOP-dGFP | addgene partial sequence | sequence record 55289 | SP6 5'-ATTTAGGTGACACTATAG-3'
ATTCGAATTCTGCAGTCGACGGTACCGCGGGCCCGGGATCCACCGGTCGCCACCATGGTGAGCAAGGGCG
AGGAGCTGTTCACCGGGGTGGTGCCCATCCTGGTCGAGCTGGACGGCGACGTAAACGGCCACAAGTTCAG
CGTGTCCGGCGAGGGCGAGGGCGATGCCACCTACGGCAAGCTGACCCTGAAGTTCATCTGCACCACCGGC
AAGCTGCCCGTGCCCTGGCCCACCCTCGTGACCACCCTGACCTACGGCGTGCAGTGCTTCAGCCGCTACC
CCGACCACATGAAGCAGCACGACTTCTTCAAGTCCGCCATGCCCGAAGGCTACGTCCAGGAGCGCACCAT
CTTCTTCAAGGACGACGGCAACTACAAGACCCGCGCCGAGGTGAAGTTCGAGGGCGACACCCTGGTGAAC
CGCATCGAGCTGAAGGGCATCGACTTCAAGGAGGACGGCAACATCCTGGGGCACAAGCTGGAGTACAACT
ACAACAGCCACAACGTCTATATCATGGCCGACAAGCAGAAGAACGGCATCAAGGTGAACTTCAAGATCCG
CCACAACATCGAGGACGGCAGCGTGCAGCTCGCCGACCACTACCAGCAGAACACCCCCATCGGCGACGGC
CCCGTGCTGCTGCCCGACAACCACTACCTGAGCACCCAGTCCGCCCTGAGCAAAGACCCCAACGAGAAGC
GCGATCACATGGTCCTGCTGGAGTTCGTGACCGCCGCCGGGATCACTCTCGGCATGGACGAGCTGTACAA
GAAGCTTAGCCATGGCTTCCCGCCGGA
