>Addgene plasmid #17114 | M38 TOP-dGFP | addgene partial sequence | sequence record 55290 | EGFP-N 5'-CGTCGCCGTCCAGCTCGACCAG-3'
CCATGGTGGCGACCGGTGGATCCCGGGCCCGCGGTACCGTCGACTGCAGAATTCGAATCGATGGGATCCT
GCAAAAAGAACAAGTAGCTTGTATTCTATAGTGTCACCTAAATCAAGCTTAGTTGCTCGCTGCAGTCGCG
GTTGGAGTAGTAGGCGCCTCAGCTGGCGCCTTTATAGAAGCGCTGTGAATGGATGGACTTCCTACGTCAC
TGGGGTCGACTGAAGCTCCTCCTTTGATCTTACCCCCTTTGATCTTACCCCCTTTGATCTTACCCCCTTT
GATAGCTTGGGCTGCAGGTCGACTCTAGAGGATCCAGACATGATAAGATACATTGATGAGTTTGGACAAA
CCACAACTAGAATGCAGTGAAAAAAATGCTTTATTTGTGAAATTTGTGATGCTATTGCTTTATTTGTAAC
CATTATAAGCTGCAATAAACAAGTTAACAACAATTGCATTCCATTTATGTTTCACTCGACTGGCGTAATA
GCGAAGAGGCCCGCACCGATCGCCCTTCCCAACAGTTGCGCAGCCTGAATGGCGAATGGG
[124 nt withheld, positions 551-674]
C
[91 nt withheld, positions 676-766]
AGGGTGATGGTTCACG
